>Addgene plasmid #208152 | AiP12106 - pAAV-AiE0400m-minBglobin-SYFP2-WPRE3-BGHpA (Alias: CN2106) | addgene full sequence | sequence record 410994 | Addgene NGS Result
CCTGCAGGCAGCTGCGCGCTCGCTCGCTCACTGAGGCCGCCCGGGCGTCGGGCGACCTTTGGTCGCCCGG
CCTCAGTGAGCGAGCGAGCGCGCAGAGAGGGAGTGGCCAACTCCATCACTAGGGGTTCCTGCGGCCGCAC
GCGTTGGTGCGACAGAAATATGGCTAAAGCTAGTTTTGTTTTAAATAGAACATGGATTTCTATGAAAGAA
TTATATTGATAAATTATTAGTAGCAAGTTAAGATAAATTGTTAACATTTGTCTACTTTATGCACTAGGCA
CAAATACTTATTAATGAAACCCCTCATGTGTGAAGATTATTTATTTATGTTTCTCAAACAAAAATGGTAT
TGTATCCGATTCACTGGGTGTGCTTTGTCCAGTCTGATTTTCTCATTAGCAATTCTCTGCATGATTAAAT
GCTAAATACACAGCTGTGTAAAGCCTCAACTGGTAGTAACCAGTAGTGCCTAATACTGCTGTCTTAAAGG
AATAACAATATAGTCAAATACTGGATGTACAAGCTTTAAGGCCCCATTCAGCTGAAAGACCTGGGGTTAT
CAGAGCTCGGGCTGGGCATAAAAGTCAGGGCAGAGCCATCTATTGCTTACATTTGCTTCTGGGATCCAGA
TCTTTCGAAGCTAGCGCTACCGGTCGCCACCATGGTGAGCAAGGGCGAGGAGCTGTTCACCGGGGTGGTG
CCCATCCTGGTCGAGCTGGACGGCGACGTAAACGGCCACAAGTTCAGCGTGTCCGGCGAGGGCGAGGGCG
ATGCCACCTACGGCAAGCTGACCCTGAAGCTGATCTGCACCACCGGCAAGCTGCCCGTGCCCTGGCCCAC
CCTCGTGACCACCCTGGGCTACGGCGTGCAGTGCTTCGCCCGCTACCCCGACCACATGAAGCAGCACGAC
TTCTTCAAGTCCGCCATGCCCGAAGGCTACGTCCAGGAGCGCACCATCTTCTTCAAGGACGACGGCAACT
ACAAGACCCGCGCCGAGGTGAAGTTCGAGGGCGACACCCTGGTGAACCGCATCGAGCTGAAGGGCATCGA
CTTCAAGGAGGACGGCAACATCCTGGGGCACAAGCTGGAGTACAACTACAACAGCCACAACGTCTATATC
ACCGCCGACAAGCAGAAGAACGGCATCAAGGCCAACTTCAAGATCCGCCACAACATCGAGGACGGCGGCG
TGCAGCTCGCCGACCACTACCAGCAGAACACCCCCATCGGCGACGGCCCCGTGCTGCTGCCCGACAACCA
CTACCTGAGCTACCAGTCCAAGCTGAGCAAAGACCCCAACGAGAAGCGCGATCACATGGTCCTGCTGGAG
TTCGTGACCGCCGCCGGGATCACTCTCGGCATGGACGAGCTGTACAAGTAAGTCGACGGCGCGCCGCGGC
CGCGAATTCGATATCATAATCAACCTCTGGATTACAAAATTTGTGAAAGATTGACTGGTATTCTTAACTA
TGTTGCTCCTTTTACGCTATGTGGATACGCTGCTTTAATGCCTTTGTATCATGCTATTGCTTCCCGTATG
GCTTTCATTTTCTCCTCCTTGTATAAATCCTGGTTAGTTCTTGCCACGGCGGAACTCATCGCCGCCTGCC
TTGCCCGCTGCTGGACAGGGGCTCGGCTGTTGGGCACTGACAATTCCGTGGCTCGAGAGATCTTCGACTG
TGCCTTCTAGTTGCCAGCCATCTGTTGTTTGCCCCTCCCCCGTGCCTTCCTTGACCCTGGAAGGTGCCAC
TCCCACTGTCCTTTCCTAATAAAATGAGGAAATTGCATCGCATTGTCTGAGTAGGTGTCATTCTATTCTG
GGGGGTGGGGTGGGGCAGGACAGCAAGGGGGAGGATTGGGAAGACAATAGCAGGCATGAGATCTCACGTG
CGGACCGAGCGGCCGCAGGAACCCCTAGTGATGGAGTTGGCCACTCCCTCTCTGCGCGCTCGCTCGCTCA
CTGAGGCCGGGCGACCAAAGGTCGCCCGACGCCCGGGCTTTGCCCGGGCGGCCTCAGTGAGCGAGCGAGC
GCGCAGCTGCCTGCAGGGGCGCCTGATGCGGTATTTTCTCCTTACGCATCTGTGCGGTATTTCACACCGC
ATA
[95 nt withheld, positions 2104-2198]
T
[46 nt withheld, positions 2200-2245]
C
[141 nt withheld, positions 2247-2387]
CCTTTGACGTTGGAGTCCACGTTCTTT
[37 nt withheld, positions 2415-2451]
ACTCTATCTCGGGCTATTCTTTTGATTTATAAGGGATTTTGCCGATTTCGGTCTATTGGTTAAAAAATGA
GCTGATTTAACAAAAATTTAACGCGAATTTTAACAAAATATTAACGTTTACAATTTTATGGTGCACTCTC
AGTACAATCTGCTCTGATGCCGCATAGTTAAGCCAGCCCCGACACCCGCCAACACCCGCTGACGCGCCCT
GACGGGCTTGTCTGCTCCCGGCATCCGCTTACAGACAAGCTGTGACCGTCTCCGGGAGCTGCATGTGTCA
GAGGTTTTCACCGTCATCACCGAAACGCGCGAGACGAAAGGGCCTCGTGATACGCCTATTTTTATAGGTT
AATGTCATGATAATAATGGTTTCTTAGACGTCAGGTGGCACTTTTCGGGGAAATGTGCGCGGAACCCCTA
TTTGTTTATTTTTCTAAATACATTCAAATATGTATCCGCTCATGAGACAATAACCCTGATAAATGCTTCA
ATAATATTGAAAAAGGAAGAGTATGAGTATTCAACATTTCCGTGTCGCCCTTATTCCCTTTTTTGCGGCA
TTTTGCCTTCCTGTTTTTGCTCACCCAGAAACGCTGGTGAAAGTAAAAGATGCTGAAGATCAGTTGGGTG
CACGAGTGGGTTACATCGAACTGGATCTCAACAGCGGTAAGATCCTTGAGAGTTTTCGCCCCGAAGAACG
TTTTCCAATGATGAGCACTTTTAAAGTTCTGCTATGTGGCGCGGTATTATCCCGTATTGACGCCGGGCAA
GAGCAACTCGGTCGCCGCATACACTATTCTCAGAATGACTTGGTTGAGTACTCACCAGTCACAGAAAAGC
ATCTTACGGATGGCATGACAGTAAGAGAATTATGCAGTGCTGCCATAACCATGAGTGATAACACTGCGGC
CAACTTACTTCTGACAACGATCGGAGGACCGAAGGAGCTAACCGCTTTTTTGCACAACATGGGGGATCAT
GTAACTCGCCTTGATCGTTGGGAACCGGAGCTGAATGAAGCCATACCAAACGACGAGCGTGACACCACGA
TGCCTGTAGCAATGGCAACAACGTTGCGCAAACTATTAACTGGCGAACTACTTACTCTAGCTTCCCGGCA
ACAATTAATAGACTGGATGGAGGCGGATAAAGTTGCAGGACCACTTCTGCGCTCGGCCCTTCCGGCTGGC
TGGTTTATTGCTGATAAATCTGGAGCCGGTGAGCGTGGGTCTCGCGGTATCATTGCAGCACTGGGGCCAG
ATGGTAAGCCCTCCCGTATCGTAGTTATCTACACGACGGGGAGTCAGGCAACTATGGATGAACGAAATAG
ACAGATCGCTGAGATAGGTGCCTCACTGATTAAGCATTGGTAACTGTCAGACCAAGTTTACTCATATATA
CTTTAGATTGATTTAAAACTTCATTTTTAATTTAAAAGGATCTAGGTGAAGATCCTTTTTGATAATCTCA
TGACCAAAATCCCTTAACGTGAGTTTTCGTTCCACTGAGCGTCAGACCCCGTAGAAAAGATCAAAGGATC
TTCTTGAGATCCTTTTTTTCTGCGCGTAATCTGCTGCTTGCAAACAAAAAAACCACCGCTACCAGCGGTG
GTTTGTTTGCCGGATCAAGAGCTACCAACTCTTTTTCCGAAGGTAACTGGCTTCAGCAGAGCGCAGATAC
CAAATACTGTTCTTCTAGTGTAGCCGTAGTTAGGCCACCACTTCAAGAACTCTGTAGCACCGCCTACATA
CCTCGCTCTGCTAATCCTGTTACCAGTGGCTGCTGCCAGTGGCGATAAGTCGTGTCTTACCGGGTTGGAC
TCAAGACGATAGTTACCGGATAAGGCGCAGCGGTCGGGCTGAACGGGGGGTTCGTGCACACAGCCCAGCT
TGGAGCGAACGACCTACACCGAACTGAGATACCTACAGCGTGAGCTATGAGAAAGCGCCACGCTTCCCGA
AGGGAGAAAGGCGGACAGGTATCCGGTAAGCGGCAGGGTCGGAACAGGAGAGCGCACGAGGGAGCTTCCA
GGGGGAAACGCCTGGTATCTTTATAGTCCTGTCGGGTTTCGCCACCTCTGACTTGAGCGTCGATTTTTGT
GATGCTCGTCAGGGGGGCGGAGCCTATGGAAAAACGCCAGCAACGCGGCCTTTTTACGGTTCCTGGCCTT
TTGCTGGCCTTTTGCTCACATGT
Features (pLannotate 1.2.2; 14 found; start..end, strand, type, name):
     12..39      +  repeat_region  AAV2 ITR (fragment): inverted terminal repeat of adeno-associated virus serotype 2 inverted
     68..95      +  repeat_region  AAV2 ITR (fragment): inverted terminal repeat of adeno-associated virus serotype 2 inverted
    662..1378    +  CDS            SYFP2: SYFP2 is a basic (constitutively fluorescent) yellow fluorescent protein published in 2006, derived from Aequorea victoria. It is reported to be a very rapidly-maturing monomer with moderate acid sensitivity.
   1418..1575    +  misc_feature   WPRE (fragment): woodchuck hepatitis virus posttranscriptional regulatory element
   1581..1661    +  misc_feature   WPRE (fragment): woodchuck hepatitis virus posttranscriptional regulatory element
   1678..1789    +  polyA_signal   bGH poly(A) signal: bovine growth hormone polyadenylation signal
   1907..2047    +  repeat_region  AAV2 ITR: inverted terminal repeat of adeno-associated virus serotype 2 inverted
   2052..2103    -  misc_feature   bom (fragment): basis of mobility region from pBR322
   2122..2577    +  rep_origin     f1 ori (sequence partly withheld): f1 bacteriophage origin of replication; arrow indicates direction of (+) strand synthesis
   2578..2627    -  misc_feature   bom (fragment): basis of mobility region from pBR322
   2729..2764    -  CDS            rop (fragment): Rop protein, which maintains plasmids at low copy number; rop
   2859..2963    +  promoter       AmpR promoter: bla
   2964..3824    +  CDS            AmpR: β-lactamase; bla; confers resistance to ampicillin, carbenicillin, and related antibiotics
   3995..4583    +  rep_origin     ori: high-copy-number ColE1/pMB1/pBR322/pUC origin of replication
