[The description below was written by a language model from this plasmid's Addgene catalogue record and pLannotate feature annotations shown in this document.]
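Description:
AiP12106 - pAAV-AiE0400m-minBglobin-SYFP2-WPRE3-BGHpA (alias CN2106) is a recombinant AAV transfer plasmid of about 4.6 kb, built on an rAAV backbone and designed to produce virus that labels oligodendrocytes with a yellow fluorescent protein. It is maintained in bacteria as a high-copy plasmid through a ColE1/pUC-type origin and selected with ampicillin via the β-lactamase gene and its native promoter. An f1 phage origin and short remnants of pBR322 bom and rop sequences are also present in the backbone. The recorded host is a recombination-deficient strain, which helps preserve the repeat-rich inverted terminal repeats.

The payload sits between AAV2 ITRs, which provide the signals for genome replication and packaging. The annotation detects the downstream ITR in full but only two short fragments of the upstream one, which may reflect the difficulty of sequencing or annotating these structured repeats. As the name indicates, the enhancer AiE0400m is placed upstream of a minimal beta-globin promoter. Neither element was annotated in the feature table, but both presumably occupy the unannotated stretch between the left ITR and the coding sequence. The minimal promoter has little activity on its own, so expression depends on the cell-type-selective enhancer. This pair directly drives SYFP2, a rapidly maturing monomeric yellow fluorescent protein derived from Aequorea victoria. The coding sequence is followed by WPRE3, a shortened woodchuck hepatitis virus posttranscriptional element (annotated as two fragments) that boosts transcript expression, and by a bovine growth hormone polyadenylation signal. The construct belongs to a collection of enhancer AAVs developed for genetic access to cortical cell types, here for recombinase-independent fluorescent labelling of oligodendrocytes.
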