Addgene plasmid #208152: AiP12106 - pAAV-AiE0400m-minBglobin-SYFP2-WPRE3-BGHpA (Alias: CN2106)
Purpose: Direct-expressing SYFP2 in oligodendrocytes AAV Virus
Depositing lab: Allen Institute for Brain Science & Boaz Levi. Depositing organization: Allen Institute. Publication: A suite of enhancer AAVs and transgenic mouse lines for genetic access to cortical cell types. Ben-Simon Y, Hooper M, Narayan S, Daigle TL, Dwivedi D, Way SW, Oster A, Stafford DA, Mich JK, Taormina MJ, Martinez RA, Opitz-Araya X, Roth JR, Alexander JR, Allen S, Amster A, Arbuckle J, Ayala A, Baker PM, Bakken TE, Barcelli T, Barta S, Bendrick J, Bertagnolli D, Bielstein C, Bishwakarma P, Bowlus J, Boyer G, Brouner K, Casian B, Casper T, Chakka AB, Chakrabarty R, Chance RK, Chavan S, Clark M, Colbert K, Collman F, Daniel S, Departee M, DiValentin P, Donadio N, Dotson N, Egdorf T, Fliss T, Gabitto M, Garcia J, Gary A, Gasperini M, Gloe J, Goldy J, Gore BB, Graybuck L, Greisman N, Haeseleer F, Halterman C, Haradon Z, Hastings SD, Helback O, Ho W, Hockemeyer D, Huang C, Huff S, Hunker A, Johansen N, Jones D, Juneau Z, Kalmbach B, Kannan M, Khem S, Kussick E, Kutsal R, Larsen R, Lee C, Lee AY, Leibly M, Lenz GH, Li S, Liang E, Lusk N, Madigan Z, Malloy J, Malone J, McCue R, Melchor J, Mollenkopf T, Moosman S, Morin E, Newman D, Ng L, Ngo K, Omstead V, Otto S, Oyama A, Pena N, Pham T, Phillips E, Pom CA, Potekhina L, Ransford S, Ray PL, Rette D, Reynoldson C, Rimorin C, Rocha D, Ruiz A, Sanchez REA, Sawyer L, Sedeno-Cortes A, Sevigny JP, Shapovalova N, Shepard N, Shulga L, Sigler AR, Siverts L, Soliman S, Somasundaram S, Staats B, Stewart K, Szelenyi E, Tieu M, Trader C, Tran A, van Velthoven CTJ, Walker M, Wang Y, Weed N, Wirthlin M, Wood T, Wynalda B, Yao Z, Zhou T, Ariza J, Dee N, Reding M, Ronellenfitch K, Mufti S, Sunkin SM, Smith KA, Esposito L, Waters J, Thyagarajan B, Yao S, Lein ES, Zeng H, Levi BP, Ngai J, Ting JT, Tasic B. Cell. 2025 May 16:S0092-8674(25)00513-6. doi: 10.1016/j.cell.2025.05.002. PubMed 40403729.
Backbone
  Vector backbone: rAAV
  Backbone manufacturer: Allen Institute for Brain Science
  Vector type: AAV
Growth in bacteria
  Bacterial resistance: Ampicillin, 100 μg/mL
  Growth temperature: 37°C
  Growth strain: NEB Stable
  Copy number: High Copy
Gene/Insert
  Gene/Insert name: SYFP2
  Species: Synthetic
  Insert size (bp): 720
  Mutation: NA
  Promoter: Beta Globin minimal promoter
  Cloning method: Gibson Cloning
Terms and licenses: Academic/Nonprofit Terms; Industry Terms: Not Available to Industry
Depositor comments: Funded by the Brain Initiative. Please visit https://doi.org/10.1101/2023.09.20.558718 for bioRxiv preprint.
How to cite: AiP12106 - pAAV-AiE0400m-minBglobin-SYFP2-WPRE3-BGHpA (Alias: CN2106) was a gift from Allen Institute for Brain Science & Boaz Levi (Addgene plasmid # 208152 ; http://n2t.net/addgene:208152 ; RRID:Addgene_208152)
